>Addgene plasmid #61088 | SENP2M497A | addgene partial sequence | sequence record 102677 | pBRrevBam 5'-GGTGATGTCGGCGATATAGG-3'
GATGCGTCCGGCGTAGAGGATCGAGATCTCGATCCCGCGAAATTAATACGACTCACTATAGGGGAATTGT
GAGCGGATAACAATTCCCCTCTAGAAATAATTTTGTTTAACTTTAAGAAGGAGATATACCATGGGCAGCA
GCCATCATCATCATCATCACAGCAGCGGCCTGGTGCCGCGCGGCAGCCATATGGATCTCCTTGAACTTAC
AGAGGACATGGAAAAGGAAATCAGTAATGCCCTAGGCCATGGCCCACAGGATGAAATCCTAAGTAGTGCT
TTCAAATTGCGAATTACTCGAGGAGATATTCAGACATTAAAGAACTATCACTGGCTCAATGATGAAGTCA
TTAATTTTTACATGAATCTTCTGGTGGAAAGAAATAAAAAGCAAGGCTATCCAGCACTTCATGTATTCAG
TACTTTCTTCTATCCTAAATTAAAGTCTGGGGGTTACCAAGCAGTGAAACGATGGACCAAAGGGGTAAAT
CTCTTTGAACAAGAAATTATTCTGGTGCCTATTCATCGGAAGGTACATTGGAGCCTGGTGGTGATTGACC
TAAGAAAAAAGTGTCTTAAATATCTGGATTCTGCGGGACAAAAGGGCCACAGGATCTGTGAGATTCTCCT
TCAGTATTTACAGGATGAAAGTAAGACCAAAAG
