>Addgene plasmid #61088 | SENP2M497A | addgene partial sequence | sequence record 102679 | T7term 5'-GCTAGTTATTGCTCAGCGG-3'
AGCAGCCGGATCTCAGTGGTGGTGGTGGTGGTGCTCGAGTGCGGCCGCAAGCTTGTCGACGGAGCTCGAA
TTCGGATCCTCACAGCAACTGCTGATGAAGGATTTCCCACACCATCTTCTTCCGGAAGAGAGGCATCTGG
TGCTGAGTAAATGTGATAGGTTTGTCCCTAGAAATATAATCTGCATATTTACAAGTAAACATTCCACAAT
CACTCCCATTCAGCTGTTGAGGAATCTCGTGTGGTTTCATGCTGTGATGGGTCCACTCTAAAAGATTCAG
ATCACTATTTCTTTTGGTCTTACTTTCATCCTGTAAATACTGAAGGAGAATCTCACAGATCCTGTGGCCC
TTTTGTCCCGCAGAATCCAGATATTTAAGACACTTTTTTCTTAGGTCAATCACCACCAGGCTCCAATGTA
CCTTCCGATGAATAGGCACCAGAATAATTTCTTGTTCAAAGAGATTTACCCCTTTGGTCCATCGTTTCAC
TGCTTGGTAACCCCCAGACTTTAATTTAGGATAGAAGAAAGTACTGAATACATGAAGTGCTGGATAGCCT
TGCTTTTTATTTCTTTCCACCAGAAGATTCATGTAAAAATTAATGACTTCATCATTGAGCCAGTGATAGT
TCTTTAATGTCTGAATATCTCCTCGAGTAATTCGCAATTTGAAAGCACTACTTAGGATTTCATCCTGTGG
GCCATGGCCTAGGGCATTACTGATTTCCTTTTCCATGTCCTCTGTAAGTTCAAGGAGATCCATATGGCTG
CCGCGC
