[The description below was written by a language model from this plasmid's Addgene catalogue record.]
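Description:
SENP2M497A is a bacterial expression plasmid built on the Novagen pET28a backbone, carrying the catalytic domain of human SENP2 (SUMO-specific protease 2, also known as AXAM2 or SMT3IP2). The insert covers residues 364–589 of the protein and contains an M497A point substitution; the record does not explain the rationale for this mutation. The fragment was introduced by Gibson cloning and sits downstream of the T7 promoter, in frame with the backbone-encoded N-terminal His tag. Expression therefore depends on a host that supplies T7 RNA polymerase, and the tagged product can be recovered by immobilised metal affinity chromatography. Flanking T7 promoter and T7 terminator primer sites are listed for sequence verification of the insert.

The plasmid is selected with kanamycin and is recorded as low copy, with a standard cloning strain used for propagation. No feature table is provided, so other backbone elements are not documented here. The recorded size values appear inconsistent: the total vector size is given as smaller than the backbone alone, and it looks closer to the length expected for an insert, so neither figure should be relied on.

The stated purpose is to produce a recombinant SUMO protease as a laboratory reagent. Proteins expressed as SUMO fusions from a pET-SUMO type vector can be treated with the purified SENP2 catalytic domain, which recognises the folded SUMO moiety and cleaves at its C-terminus, releasing the target protein from the solubility and purification tag. The His tag on the protease allows it to be removed afterwards on a metal affinity resin, together with any similarly tagged cleaved SUMO.
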