Addgene plasmid #61088: SENP2M497A
Purpose: cleave the SUMO off when use PETSUMO vector for express fusion protein
Depositing lab: Cynthia Wolberger. Depositing organization: Johns Hopkins University and School of Medicine. Publication: E2 ubiquitin-conjugating enzymes regulate the deubiquitinating activity of OTUB1. Wiener R, DiBello AT, Lombardi PM, Guzzo CM, Zhang X, Matunis MJ, Wolberger C. Nat Struct Mol Biol. 2013 Sep;20(9):1033-9. doi: 10.1038/nsmb.2655. Epub 2013 Aug 18. PubMed 23955022.
Backbone
  Vector backbone: PET28a
  Backbone manufacturer: Novagen
  Backbone size w/o insert (bp): 7328
  Total vector size (bp): 867
  Vector type: Bacterial Expression
Growth in bacteria
  Bacterial resistance: Kanamycin, 50 μg/mL
  Growth temperature: 37°C
  Growth strain: XL1 Blue
  Copy number: Low Copy
Gene/Insert
  Gene/Insert name: SENP2M497A catalytic domain
  Species: H. sapiens (human)
  Mutation: M497A; Catalytic domain is residues 364-589
  GenBank ID: NP_067640.2
  Entrez Gene: SENP2 (a.k.a. AXAM2, SMT3IP2)
  Promoter: T7
  Tag / fusion protein: His (N terminal on backbone)
  Cloning method: Gibson Cloning
  Sequencing primers: 5′ T7; 3′ T7 term
Terms and licenses: Academic/Nonprofit Terms; Industry Terms: Not Available to Industry
How to cite: SENP2M497A was a gift from Cynthia Wolberger (Addgene plasmid # 61088 ; http://n2t.net/addgene:61088 ; RRID:Addgene_61088)
